>Addgene plasmid #228186 | SP_G6 | addgene full sequence | sequence record 451783 | Addgene NGS Result
TCGGTCTCATATGGCCTTAGGGGTACCTATATCAGTCTATTTATTATTTAATGCGATGACTGCATTGACT
GCCCCTTGAGACCAGACCAATAAAAAACGCCCGGCGGCAACCGAGCGTTCTGAACAAATCCAGATGGAGT
TCTGAGGTCATTACTGGATCTATCAACAGGAGTCCAAGCGAGCTCGATATCAAATTACGCCCCGCCCTGC
CACTCATCGCAGTACTGTTGTAATTCATTAAGCATTCTGCCGACATGGAAGCCATCACAAACGGCATGAT
GAACCTGAATCGCCAGCGGCATCAGCACCTTGTCGCCTTGCGTATAATATTTGCCCATGGTGAAAACGGG
GGCGAAGAAGTTGTCCATATTGGCCACGTTTAAATCAAAACTGGTGAAACTCACCCAGGGATTGGCTGAA
ACGAAAAACATATTCTCAATAAACCCTTTAGGGAAATAGGCCAGGTTTTCACCGTAACACGCCACATCTT
GCGAATATATGTGTAGAAACTGCCGGAAATCGTCGTGGTATTCACTCCAGAGCGATGAAAACGTTTCAGT
TTGCTCATGGAAAACGGTGTAACAAGGGTGAACACTATCCCATATCACCAGCTCACCGTCTTTCATTGCC
ATACGAAATTCCGGATGAGCATTCATCAGGCGGGCAAGAATGTGAATAAAGGCCGGATAAAACTTGTGCT
TATTTTTCTTTACGGTCTTTAAAAAGGCCGTAATATCCAGCTGAACGGTCTGGTTATAGGTACATTGAGC
AACTGACTGAAATGCCTCAAAATGTTCTTTACGATGCCATTGGGATATATCAACGGTGGTATATCCAGTG
ATTTTTTTCTCCATTTTAGCTTCCTTAGCTCCTGAAAATCTCGATAACTCAAAAAATACGCCCGGTAGTG
ATCTTATTTCATTATGGTGAAAGTTGGAACCTCTTACGTGCCCGATCAATCATGACCAAAATCCCTTAAC
GTGAGTTTTCGTTCCACTGAGCGTCAGACCCCGTAGAAAAGATCAAAGGATCTTCTTGAGATCCTTTTTT
TCTGCGCGTAATCTGCTGCTTGCAAACAAAAAAACCACCGCTACCAGCGGTGGTTTGTTTGCCGGATCAA
GAGCTACCAACTCTTTTTCCGAAGGTAACTGGCTTCAGCAGAGCGCAGATACCAAATACTGTTCTTCTAG
TGTAGCCGTAGTTAGGCCACCACTTCAAGAACTCTGTAGCACCGCCTACATACCTCGCTCTGCTAATCCT
GTTACCAGTGGCTGCTGCCAGTGGCGATAAGTCGTGTCTTACCGGGTTGGACTCAAGACGATAGTTACCG
GATAAGGCGCAGCGGTCGGGCTGAACGGGGGGTTCGTGCACACAGCCCAGCTTGGAGCGAACGACCTACA
CCGAACTGAGATACCTACAGCGTGAGCTATGAGAAAGCGCCACGCTTCCCGAAGGGAGAAAGGCGGACAG
GTATCCGGTAAGCGGCAGGGTCGGAACAGGAGAGCGCACGAGGGAGCTTCCAGGGGGAAACGCCTGGTAT
CTTTATAGTCCTGTCGGGTTTCGCCACCTCTGACTTGAGCGTCGATTTTTGTGATGCTCGTCAGGGGGGC
GGAGCCTATGGAAAAACGCCAGCAACGCGGCCTTTTTACGGTTCCTGGCCTTTTGCTGGCCTTTTGCTCA
CATGTTCTTTCCTGCGTTATCCCCTGATTCTGTGGATAACCGTAG
Features (pLannotate 1.2.2; 5 found; start..end, strand, type, name):
     11..70      +  CDS            EPGN (fragment): EPGN_HUMAN - Experimental evidence at protein level: Swiss-Prot protein existence level 1. Promotes the growth of epithelial cells. May stimulate the phosphorylation of EGFR and mitogen-activated protein kinases. From Homo sapiens (Human).
     90..124     -  terminator     lambda t0 terminator: minimal transcription terminator from phage lambda (Scholtissek and Grosse, 1987)
    198..854     -  CDS            cat: CAT_ECOLX - Experimental evidence at protein level: Swiss-Prot protein existence level 1. This enzyme is an effector of chloramphenicol resistance in bacteria. From Escherichia coli. This protein is used as a marker in many commonly used cloning vectors, such as pACYC184.
    855..952     -  promoter       cat promoter: promoter of the E. coli cat gene encoding chloramphenicol acetyltransferase
   1036..1624    +  rep_origin     ori: high-copy-number ColE1/pMB1/pBR322/pUC origin of replication
