[The description below was written by a language model from this plasmid's Addgene catalogue record and pLannotate feature annotations shown in this document.]
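Description:
SP_G6 is a small (about 1.7 kb) synthetic-biology part plasmid built on the pYTK001 entry vector of the MoClo Yeast Toolkit. It is a storage and donor vector for a single modular DNA part rather than an expression construct: the feature table shows no yeast promoter, terminator, selectable marker or yeast origin. It is propagated in E. coli from a high-copy ColE1/pUC-type origin and selected with chloramphenicol through a cat gene driven by its native cat promoter. A lambda t0 terminator lies between the resistance cassette and the insert.

The payload is a short coding fragment of roughly 60 nt corresponding to the N-terminal secretion signal peptide (about the first 20 residues) of human epigen (EPGN), codon-optimised for Saccharomyces cerevisiae. According to the record, the part is flanked by BsaI sites so that it can be released with defined overhangs and joined to other toolkit components by Golden Gate assembly. The BsaI sites themselves are not annotated in the feature table. The depositor classifies it as a "3a*" part, a variant of the toolkit position at the N-terminal end of the coding sequence, which places the signal peptide upstream of and in frame with a protein of interest between a chosen promoter and terminator.

SP_G6 appears to be one member of a collection of signal peptide parts for combinatorial assembly, in which many leader sequences are paired with a cargo protein to find the combinations that give the best recombinant protein secretion in yeast. The associated work describes high-throughput optimisation of yeast secretion using an engineered biosensor.
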