Addgene plasmid #228186: SP_G6
Purpose: Plasmid contains the secretion signal peptide sequence of the human EPGN gene for use in Combinatorial Golden Gate Assembly (BsaI restriction sites).
Depositing lab: Joseph Brock. Depositing organization: Australian National University. Publication: High-throughput optimisation of protein secretion in yeast via an engineered biosensor. Cleaver A, Luo R, Smith OB, Murphy L, Schwessinger B, Brock J. Trends Biotechnol. 2025 Apr;43(4):838-867. doi: 10.1016/j.tibtech.2024.11.010. Epub 2024 Dec 13. PubMed 39674781.
Backbone
  Vector backbone: pYTK001
  Backbone manufacturer: John Dueber, Addgene plasmid #65108
  Vector type: Synthetic Biology
Growth in bacteria
  Bacterial resistance: Chloramphenicol, 25 μg/mL
  Growth temperature: 37°C
  Growth strain: DH5alpha
  Copy number: High Copy
Gene/Insert
  Gene/Insert name: sp_Q6UW88_EPGN_HUMAN:0-20 (alt name: Uniprot: Q6UW88)
  Species: H. sapiens (human)
  Cloning method: Golden Gate
Terms and licenses: Academic/Nonprofit Terms; Industry Terms: Not Available to Industry
Depositor comments: Signal peptides direct recombinant protein secretion in yeast. Codon optimised for expression in S. cerevisiae. This part is designed for use with components from the MoClo Yeast Toolkit (Lee et al. 2015). This insert is a 3a* component, see Williams et al. 2024 for more detail.
How to cite: SP_G6 was a gift from Joseph Brock (Addgene plasmid # 228186 ; http://n2t.net/addgene:228186 ; RRID:Addgene_228186)
